>Addgene plasmid #163695 | pRM27 | addgene full sequence | sequence record 324068 | Addgene NGS Result
CACTTTTCGGGGAAATGTGCGCGGAACCCCTATTTGTTTATTTTTCTAAATACATTCAAATATGTATCCG
CTCATGAGACAATAACCCTGATAAATGCTTCAATAATATTGAAAAAGGAAGAGTATGAGTATTCAACATT
TCCGTGTCGCCCTTATTCCCTTTTTTGCGGCATTTTGCCTTCCTGTTTTTGCTCACCCAGAAACGCTGGT
GAAAGTAAAAGATGCTGAAGATCAGTTGGGTGCACGAGTGGGTTACATCGAACTGGATCTCAACAGCGGT
AAGATCCTTGAGAGTTTTCGCCCCGAAGAACGTTTTCCAATGATGAGCACTTTTAAAGTTCTGCTATGTG
GCGCGGTATTATCCCGTATTGACGCCGGGCAAGAGCAACTCGGTCGCCGCATACACTATTCTCAGAATGA
CTTGGTTGAGTACTCACCAGTCACAGAAAAGCATCTTACGGATGGCATGACAGTAAGAGAATTATGCAGT
GCTGCCATAACCATGAGTGATAACACTGCGGCCAACTTACTTCTGACAACGATCGGAGGACCGAAGGAGC
TAACCGCTTTTTTGCACAACATGGGGGATCATGTAACTCGCCTTGATCGTTGGGAACCGGAGCTGAATGA
AGCCATACCAAACGACGAGCGTGACACCACGATGCCTGTAGCAATGGCAACAACGTTGCGCAAACTATTA
ACTGGCGAACTACTTACTCTAGCTTCCCGGCAACAATTAATAGACTGGATGGAGGCGGATAAAGTTGCAG
GACCACTTCTGCGCTCGGCCCTTCCGGCTGGCTGGTTTATTGCTGATAAATCTGGAGCCGGTGAGCGTGG
GTCTCGCGGTATCATTGCAGCACTGGGGCCAGATGGTAAGCCCTCCCGTATCGTAGTTATCTACACGACG
GGGAGTCAGGCAACTATGGATGAACGAAATAGACAGATCGCTGAGATAGGTGCCTCACTGATTAAGCATT
GGTAACTGTCAGACCAAGTTTACTCATATATACTTTAGATTGATTTAAAACTTCATTTTTAATTTAAAAG
GATCTAGGTGAAGATCCTTTTTGATAATCTCATGACCAAAATCCCTTAACGTGAGTTTTCGTTCCACTGA
GCGTCAGACCCCGTAGAAAAGATCAAAGGATCTTCTTGAGATCCTTTTTTTCTGCGCGTAATCTGCTGCT
TGCAAACAAAAAAACCACCGCTACCAGCGGTGGTTTGTTTGCCGGATCAAGAGCTACCAACTCTTTTTCC
GAAGGTAACTGGCTTCAGCAGAGCGCAGATACCAAATACTGTTCTTCTAGTGTAGCCGTAGTTAGGCCAC
CACTTCAAGAACTCTGTAGCACCGCCTACATACCTCGCTCTGCTAATCCTGTTACCAGTGGCTGCTGCCA
GTGGCGATAAGTCGTGTCTTACCGGGTTGGACTCAAGACGATAGTTACCGGATAAGGCGCAGCGGTCGGG
CTGAACGGGGGGTTCGTGCACACAGCCCAGCTTGGAGCGAACGACCTACACCGAACTGAGATACCTACAG
CGTGAGCTATGAGAAAGCGCCACGCTTCCCGAAGGGAGAAAGGCGGACAGGTATCCGGTAAGCGGCAGGG
TCGGAACAGGAGAGCGCACGAGGGAGCTTCCAGGGGGAAACGCCTGGTATCTTTATAGTCCTGTCGGGTT
TCGCCACCTCTGACTTGAGCGTCGATTTTTGTGATGCTCGTGAGGGGGGCGGAGCCTATGGAAAAACGCC
AGCAACGCGGCCTTTTTACGGTTCCTGGCCTTTTGCTGGCCTTTTGCTCACATGTTCTTTCCTGCGTTAT
CCCCTGATTCTGTGGATAACCGTATTACCGCCTTTGAGTGAGCTGATACCGCTCGCCGCAGCCGAACGAC
CGAGCGCAGCGAGTCAGTGAGCGAGGAAGCGGAAGAGCGCCCAATACGCAAACCGCCTCTCCCCGCGCGT
TGGCCGATTCATTAATGCAGCTGGCACGACAGGTTTCCCGACTGGAAAGCGGGCAGTGAGCGCAACGCAA
TTAATGTGAGTTAGCTCACTCATTAGGCACCCCAGGCTTTACACTTTATGCTTCCGGCTCGTATGTTGTG
TGGAATTGTGAGCGGATAACAATTTCACACAGGAAACAGCTATGACCATGATTACGCCAAGCGCGCAATT
AACCCTCACTAAAGGGAACAAAAGCTGGAGCTCCACCGCGGTGGCGGCCGCTCTAGTGGATCTGCTGGGC
TTGCTGAAGGTAGGGGGTCAAGAACCAGAGGTGTAAAGTACTTGAGTAATTTTACTTGATTACTGTACTT
AAGTATTATTTTTGGGGATTTTTACTTTACTTGAGTACAATTAAAAATCAATACTTTTACTTTTACTTAA
TTACATTTTTTTAGAAAAAAAAGTACTTTTTACTCCTTACAATTTTATTTACAGTCAAAAAGTACTTATT
TTTTGGAGATCACTTGGGCCCGGCTCGAGACCAGCAAAGTTCTAGAATTTGTCGAAACATTTATGTTATA
TATTTCCTGAAAAAAATTCTGAGTAAGTTCTTAAGTGTTATTGCCAGCAACATAAACAACAGACGGCAAA
ATGAATAAATGATAACAAAGCAGTAGGCTTAAATAAACCTAATTTTTATAGGCTGTTCTCTACAACCCTC
AAACAGTGATTAGTTTTGTACTTATAAACTTGCCCTTTCATTCATATTTCAAGAAAATTGGTTCAGAAGA
TCTGGATATTCTAGCAGTTGTTCAAGCTCATGGAGGGATCAGTGACCTGATTCCACAATGACTAGGCCTA
ATCCAGAAATTAGATGACTGTCAACATAAAAAGGCACAGCACTCACTAGCTGCCCTATATATTTTATTAT
ATTTTACATATATTATTTTATTTATTTAGCTCTGAGTGCTGTACTTTCTGGTTAAAGAAAACTGCTTACA
ACAGCTAACCTGTACTACCTCAGGCTCAGGGAATTTGGAACAGGTTTGTCTGGTTTGTTTCTTTAACCAT
GCATGCTTGTTTTCAACTATGGCAACACAGTCACATGGGACATTACAGAAATGATTTGTCGATGACATGC
GACTTTTCTTTAATAAAGCGCAAAGATCCCAAAAAGCAAACTTTTAACAAAAATCATATAATTATATTTT
CAATCCAGCTTTGTAGCAACTTTGTGCTGCTGTTCACTCAGCAACAGATAGTCAGTATAAGGTCAGTGTG
TCTCAAAGCAGTGCCATCTGTTTCACACATTGCGTTCTATATATAAGTGTGCTGGTTGACACGACACTGT
ATAAGGCCTAGGCTAAAACACAAACAATGTAGAATGACACTGTGTTTTTTTTGTAAACAAATGTTGTTTT
TGGTTAAACATCTTTGTGAAAACATCCTCCTGTCATGTATTTGCTATATTCAAATGTTAAACCCGTGCAG
AATAGAACATATACAAAAAAAAACAACACAACACATTTTTAAACATTATTAAATATCAAGTATTGCTGGC
AGTTCTGTTTCTGTTTTACAGTACCCTTTGCCACAGTTCTCCGCTTTTCCTGGTCCAGATTCCACAAGTC
TGATTCACCAATAGCAAAGCGAATAAACAACCAAAGCAGCCAATCACTGCTTGTAGACTGTCCTGCGAGA
CCGGCCCATTCCAGCACATTCTGGAAACTTCCTTTATATGATAATTATAAATACATTTAAATTATTGATA
CAAAACATGTAATTCCTAGAACATAACCATAGCAATCATTAGTTTTCAGGGTAATTATGTATTTTTAGGA
TTTGACTGCGGAAAGATCTGGTCATGTGACGTCTCATGAACGTCACGGCCCTGGGTTTCTATAAATACAG
TAGGACTCTCGACCATCGGCAGATTTTTCGAAGAAGAAGATCAGTTTCAGGAGCCGTACTGTTCCGTTTC
AACGCAAATATTAACGGTAAGAGCGAATTTCCTAGTTTGTTTTCATGCCATTCTTTAAAACCATAGCGTA
TTACTTTAATTATAGTAAACTTTCGCTTTCTTTATTACAAGAGACGTTTTGTGTTGATTCTCCGCGGACA
TTTTCGGTCAGACAATCAGAAAATGACCGCGGAGGACCAGTAACTTGCATTACACGTAAGTTAAATCTTC
GTGTATTAAAATGGTTAGGTTGTTAACGTCAAATAGGTTACCGTGTTTGCGTGTGATCAGGTTGGTTTTG
TTAGATTTTTGTCAGTATTTTTAATTTATTTGTTTTAGTTTATTTATTTTTTTTGCTGAATCATAGTTTG
TGAACAAAGAACCCGGATGTTACATACAGTACAGCCGCCATGTTACAGAGAGTTATAACTTAATCATTTT
AAAAATAATTTTGCCTTACTTTTAGTTTGTCATGTTGAGAAATGAGGAAATGTTAAAATGAGGAAATATC
CAATTAATTTAATATATCAAAATAATCCATGATTACAATGCACTGAACTGGAGAAAATTAAGATGTTTTC
TAGTGTCATGAAACAAATGTAAGAGATGTACATTGTAGATGTTTTATGTCAAGAATTGGCTAGTTGATGC
AGCATACTGGCGATACTCAGTTGTAATAACAGTAACGTTACATGTTAATAGACTACTGAGTATGCTGTTC
TGTCTATGTATGCTCTGTAAGCTACGAGAAGGACTTTTTTAAACAGTAAAGGGTGCAATATTTTTACAAA
TTGAATTAAATAAAGGCTGTCTATTAAGTAATATGCTTGATATTTTTCTTACTTGATCGGAAATAAGAAA
AAATATAAACGTTGTTGCTCTAAAAATCCTAGTTCAGTTTAGCCAACCACAAATACCTTTTTGTTCCTCC
AACAGTTTTTTTTTCTTCTCTATAATATTTGGCAGTCTATAGTACTCCAAATGTTTCCCCACAGTCTAAC
TAATTGGTACAGCCAAAATCATGACACTTATTGCAATAATAATTTTGGTTCATTGGCATTGTTGATAGCC
TGTGCCACTAATATGGTCGATTGATCATGCTTCAGGAAGAAAACTATATTGTTTGATGTAAGATTATTAA
ATCTTCACCTGCTTCCATTACAAACTATTCCCATCTTATTGAATTCTGGTATGTCTTAAAGGATTAGTTC
ACTTCCCAAATCAAAATTTACTTAGCCTTTTTTCATCCATGATCCCTTTTTTTCATCATTAATGAAGAAA
TTGTTTTTGAAAAAGTTTCAAGATTTTTTTCTCTATATTGTGGAGCTTGTTAGTTTAAAATTCCAAAATG
CAATATGTGGCTTCAAATGGTTCTAAATGATCCCAGTCAAGGAATAACAGTCTTATCTAATGAAACCATT
AGACCTTTAAAAATAAAAAAAATAAAAGTATTTATTTTTAAATGACTGAGTGATTAAGTTGAATTTCAGC
GTTTCCTTACTGTGTAGAAGTCCTTCCTTACTGGCCCCACCCTTTGGTTCTCTGCCAATCTGCTACCTAA
TGTAATGTTGTGGAACATTATTATTCTTTATTTCTTAATTTTTTATTTTTTATTTTAAAACAATGTAAAC
TGCACAGATGTGCAGTTTGTTTAAAATGGCCAATGCTTTGGAAATGCATGACATAATTAGATTTCATGAT
GCACAAAGCCAAATCTCAGAGCTTGTGCAAAATGAGCTATCATTTCACTAGGTAAGACCCTAAATTTTCA
TATAGGATCATTTGGACAATTTTGCTGCAGGTAAAATGCATTCTATAGTCCACTGTCAGCCATTGTTTTG
GATAGTATTTATTTTTCTCTACAAGTATAGTCAATAGTTTTCTATTATTTTAAAGGTTTGTAACATTTAA
GGGTGACCAAATGCAAAGTAAAATTTCATTTTCGGGTGAACTATCTCGTTTAACATGGGAGAAGTGCAAA
ACATACATTATTGGCTAGAACATTGTAGTATTTTTTAAATGGAAATGTGTGATTGCTAATCTTACTTTGA
ATTTGTTTACAGGGATCCATGGGCTGCGTGTGCAGCAGCAACCCCGAGATGGTGAGCAAGGGCGAGGAGG
ATAACATGGCCTCTCTCCCAGCGACACATGAGTTACACATCTTTGGCTCCATCAACGGTGTGGACTTTGA
CATGGTGGGTCAGGGCACCGGCAATCCAAATGATGGTTATGAGGAGTTAAACCTGAAGTCCACCAAGGGT
GACCTCCAGTTCTCCCCCTGGATTCTGGTCCCTCATATCGGGTATGGCTTCCATCAGTACCTGCCCTACC
CTGACGGGATGTCGCCTTTCCAGGCCGCCATGGTAGATGGCTCCGGATACCAAGTCCATCGCACAATGCA
GTTTGAAGATGGTGCCTCCCTTACTGTTAACTACCGCTACACCTACGAGGGAAGCCACATCAAAGGAGAG
GCCCAGGTGAAGGGGACTGGTTTCCCTGCTGACGGTCCTGTGATGACCAACTCGCTGACCGCTGCGGACT
GGTGCAGGTCGAAGAAGACTTACCCCAACGACAAAACCATCATCAGTACCTTTAAGTGGAGTTACACCAC
TGGAAATGGCAAGCGCTACCGGAGCACTGCGCGGACCACCTACACCTTTGCCAAGCCAATGGCGGCTAAC
TATCTGAAGAACCAGCCGATGTACGTGTTCCGTAAGACGGAGCTCAAGCACTCCAAGACCGAGCTCAACT
TCAAGGAGTGGCAAAAGGCCTTTACCGATGTGATGGGCATGGACGAGCTGTACAAGATCGATGATGATCC
AGACATGATAAGATACATTGATGAGTTTGGACAAACCACAACTAGAATGCAGTGAAAAAAATGCTTTATT
TGTGAAATTTGTGATGCTATTGCTTTATTTGTAACCATTATAAGCTGCAATAAACAAGTTAACAACAACA
ATTGCATTCATTTTATGTTTCAGGTTCAGGGGGAGGTGTGGGAGGTTTTTTAAAGCAAGTAAAACCTCTA
CAAATGTGGTATGGCTGATTATGATCCTCTAGATCAGATCTAATACTCAAGTACAATTTTAATGGAGTAC
TTTTTTACTTTTACTCAAGTAAGATTCTAGCCAGATACTTTTACTTTTAATTGAGTAAAATTTTCCCTAA
GTACTTGTACTTTCACTTGAGTAAAATTTTTGAGTACTTTTTACACCTCTGTCAAGAACCATATGCCGGT
ACCCAATTCGCCCTATAGTGAGTCGTATTACGCGCGCTCACTGGCCGTCGTTTTACAACGTCGTGACTGG
GAAAACCCTGGCGTTACCCAACTTAATCGCCTTGCAGCACATCCCCCTTTCGCCAGCTGGCGTAATAGCG
AAGAGGCCCGCACCGATCGCCCTTCCCAACAGTTGCGCAGCCTGAATGGCGAATGGG
[59 nt withheld, positions 7338-7396]
ACCACACCCGCC
[52 nt withheld, positions 7409-7460]
C
[91 nt withheld, positions 7462-7552]
A
[49 nt withheld, positions 7554-7602]
CCTTTGACGTTGGAGTCCACGTTCTTT
[37 nt withheld, positions 7630-7666]
ACCCTATCTCGGTCTATTCTTTTGATTTATAAGGGATTTTGCCGATTTCGGCCTATTGGTTAAAAAATGA
GCTGATTTAACAAAAATTTAACGCGAATTTTAACAAAATATTAACGCTTACAATTTAGGTGG
Features (pLannotate 1.2.2; 16 found; start..end, strand, type, name):
     20..124     +  promoter       AmpR promoter: bla
    125..985     +  CDS            AmpR: β-lactamase; bla; confers resistance to ampicillin, carbenicillin, and related antibiotics
   1156..1744    +  rep_origin     ori: high-copy-number ColE1/pMB1/pBR322/pUC origin of replication
   1927..2019    +  CDS            lacI (fragment): lac repressor; lacI; The lac repressor binds to the lac operator to inhibit transcription in E. coli. This inhibition can be relieved by adding lactose or isopropyl-β-D-thiogalactopyranoside (IPTG).
   2032..2053    +  protein_bind   CAP binding site: CAP binding activates transcription in the presence of cAMP. E. coli catabolite activator protein
   2068..2098    +  promoter       lac promoter: promoter for the E. coli lac operon
   2106..2122    +  protein_bind   lac operator: The lac repressor binds to the lac operator to inhibit transcription in E. coli. This inhibition can be relieved by adding lactose or isopropyl-β-D-thiogalactopyranoside (IPTG). lac repressor encoded by lacI
   2167..2185    +  promoter       T3 promoter: promoter for bacteriophage T3 RNA polymerase
   2198..2226    +  misc_feature   MCS (fragment): pBluescript multiple cloning site
   5499..5522    -  misc_feature   CEN4 (fragment): S. cerevisiae CEN4 centromere
   5999..6706    +  CDS            mNeonGreen: mNeonGreen is a basic (constitutively fluorescent) green/yellow fluorescent protein published in 2013, derived from Branchiostoma lanceolatum. It is reported to be a very rapidly-maturing monomer with moderate acid sensitivity.
   6716..6850    -  polyA_signal   SV40 poly(A) signal: SV40 polyadenylation signal
   6873..6956    -  CDS            large T antigen (fragment): large T antigen from SV40 (simian virus 40)
   7152..7170    -  promoter       T7 promoter: promoter for bacteriophage T7 RNA polymerase
   7178..7333    +  CDS            lacZα (fragment): LacZα fragment of β-galactosidase; lacZ fragment
   7338..7792    +  rep_origin     f1 ori (sequence partly withheld): f1 bacteriophage origin of replication; arrow indicates direction of (+) strand synthesis
