[The description below was written by a language model from this plasmid's Addgene catalogue record and pLannotate feature annotations shown in this document.]
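Description:
pRM27 is a zebrafish expression and transgenesis plasmid built on the pminiTol2 backbone, a pBluescript-type vector carrying minimal Tol2 transposon arms. It is propagated in E. coli through a high-copy ColE1/pUC origin and selected with ampicillin via the bla β-lactamase gene. An f1 origin, remnants of the lac promoter/operator and lacZα region, and flanking T3 and T7 promoters are inherited from the cloning backbone. The catalogue lists a total size of about 7.8 kb, which agrees closely with the 7,798-nt sequenced record.

The payload is a membrane-targeted green fluorescent reporter, lck:mNeonGreen, expressed from the ubb (ubiquitin B) promoter. According to the record, the promoter was inserted at the BamHI site and the coding cassette was placed between BamHI and ClaI by Gibson assembly. The insert is only about 740 bp and the mNeonGreen reading frame accounts for roughly 700 bp of it. The lck portion must therefore be a short N-terminal segment, consistent with the acylated membrane-anchoring motif commonly used to tether fluorescent proteins to the plasma membrane. An SV40 polyadenylation signal lies just downstream of mNeonGreen. The automated annotation leaves the several-kilobase stretch upstream of mNeonGreen unlabelled, and this is presumably where the ubb promoter and one Tol2 arm lie. Neither of these, nor the lck sequence, is called explicitly in the feature table, and the tiny CEN4 hit is most likely spurious.

The construct is suited to broad labelling of cell outlines in zebrafish embryos. This would typically follow Tol2 transposase-mediated genomic integration, supporting live imaging such as the in vivo cell-cycle visualisation work it was deposited with.
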