Addgene plasmid #163695: pRM27
Purpose: ubb promoter driven expression of lck:mNeonGreen
Depositing lab: David Matus. Publication: Visualizing the metazoan proliferation-quiescence decision in vivo. Adikes RC, Kohrman AQ, Martinez MAQ, Palmisano NJ, Smith JJ, Medwig-Kinney TN, Min M, Sallee MD, Ahmed OB, Kim N, Liu S, Morabito RD, Weeks N, Zhao Q, Zhang W, Feldman JL, Barkoulas M, Pani AM, Spencer SL, Martin BL, Matus DQ. Elife. 2020 Dec 22;9. pii: 63265. doi: 10.7554/eLife.63265. PubMed 33350383.
Backbone
  Vector backbone: pminiTol2
  Backbone manufacturer: Stephen Ekker (Plasmid #31829)
  Backbone size w/o insert (bp): 7065
  Total vector size (bp): 7805
  Modifications to backbone: ubb promoter inserted at BamHI site, lck:mNeonGreen inserted between BamHI and ClaI
  Vector type: Zebrafish expression
Growth in bacteria
  Bacterial resistance: Ampicillin, 100 μg/mL
  Growth temperature: 37°C
  Growth strain: DH5alpha
  Copy number: High Copy
Gene/Insert
  Gene/Insert name: lck:mNeonGreen
  Species: D. rerio (zebrafish)
  Insert size (bp): 740
  Entrez Gene: lck (a.k.a. zgc:136695)
  Promoter: ubb
  Tag / fusion protein: mNeonGreen (C terminal on insert)
  Cloning method: Gibson Cloning
  Sequencing primers: 5′ GTAATACGACTCACTATAGGG; 3′ ATTAACCCTCACTAAAGGGA
Terms and licenses: Academic/Nonprofit Terms; Industry Terms: Not Available to Industry
How to cite: pRM27 was a gift from David Matus (Addgene plasmid # 163695 ; http://n2t.net/addgene:163695 ; RRID:Addgene_163695)
